>Addgene plasmid #130742 | pMSCVbsd-PPARD-K300A | addgene full sequence | sequence record 255149 | Addgene NGS Result
AATGAAAGACCCCACCTGTAGGTTTGGCAAGCTAGCTTAAGTAACGCCATTTTGCAAGGCATGGAAAATA
CATAACTGAGAATAGAGAAGTTCAGATCAAGGTTAGGAACAGAGAGACAGCAGAATATGGGCCAAACAGG
ATATCTGTGGTAAGCAGTTCCTGCCCCGGCTCAGGGCCAAGAACAGATGGTCCCCAGATGCGGTCCCGCC
CTCAGCAGTTTCTAGAGAACCATCAGATGTTTCCAGGGTGCCCCAAGGACCTGAAATGACCCTGTGCCTT
ATTTGAACTAACCAATCAGTTCGCTTCTCGCTTCTGTTCGCGCGCTTCTGCTCCCCGAGCTCAATAAAAG
AGCCCACAACCCCTCACTCGGCGCGCCAGTCCTCCGATAGACTGCGTCGCCCGGGTACCCGTATTCCCAA
TAAAGCCTCTTGCTGTTTGCATCCGAATCGTGGACTCGCTGATCCTTGGGAGGGTCTCCTCAGATTGATT
GACTGCCCACCTCGGGGGTCTTTCATTTGGAGGTTCCACCGAGATTTGGAGACCCCTGCCCAGGGACCAC
CGACCCCCCCGCCGGGAGGTAAGCTGGCCAGCGGTCGTTTCGTGTCTGTCTCTGTCTTTGTGCGTGTTTG
TGCCGGCATCTAATGTTTGCGCCTGCGTCTGTACTAGTTAGCTAACTAGCTCTGTATCTGGCGGACCCGT
GGTGGAACTGACGAGTTCTGAACACCCGGCCGCAACCCTGGGAGACGTCCCAGGGACTTTGGGGGCCGTT
TTTGTGGCCCGACCTGAGGAAGGGAGTCGATGTGGAATCCGACCCCGTCAGGATATGTGGTTCTGGTAGG
AGACGAGAACCTAAAACAGTTCCCGCCTCCGTCTGAATTTTTGCTTTCGGTTTGGAACCGAAGCCGCGCG
TCTTGTCTGCTGCAGCGCTGCAGCATCGTTCTGTGTTGTCTCTGTCTGACTGTGTTTCTGTATTTGTCTG
AAAATTAGGGCCAGACTGTTACCACTCCCTTAAGTTTGACCTTAGGTCACTGGAAAGATGTCGAGCGGAT
CGCTCACAACCAGTCGGTAGATGTCAAGAAGAGACGTTGGGTTACCTTCTGCTCTGCAGAATGGCCAACC
TTTAACGTCGGATGGCCGCGAGACGGCACCTTTAACCGAGACCTCATCACCCAGGTTAAGATCAAGGTCT
TTTCACCTGGCCCGCATGGACACCCAGACCAGGTCCCCTACATCGTGACCTGGGAAGCCTTGGCTTTTGA
CCCCCCTCCCTGGGTCAAGCCCTTTGTACACCCTAAGCCTCCGCCTCCTCTTCCTCCATCCGCCCCGTCT
CTCCCCCTTGAACCTCCTCGTTCGACCCCGCCTCGATCCTCCCTTTATCCAGCCCTCACTCCTTCTCTAG
GCGCCGGAATTAGATCCACTAGTAACGGCCGCCAGTGTGCTGGAATTCGCCCTTAGGTGTGGCGCCGAGG
GGAGATCAGCCATGGAGCAGCCACAGGAGGAAGCCCCTGAGGTCCGGGAAGAGGAGGAGAAAGAGGAAGT
GGCAGAGGCAGAAGGAGCCCCAGAGCTCAATGGGGGACCACAGCATGCACTTCCTTCCAGCAGCTACACA
GACCTCTCCCGGAGCTCCTCGCCACCCTCACTGCTGGACCAACTGCAGATGGGCTGTGACGGGGCCTCAT
GCGGCAGCCTCAACATGGAGTGCCGGGTGTGCGGGGACAAGGCATCGGGCTTCCACTACGGTGTTCATGC
ATGTGAGGGGTGCAAGGGCTTCTTCCGTCGTACGATCCGCATGAAGCTGGAGTACGAGAAGTGTGAGCGC
AGCTGCAAGATTCAGAAGAAGAACCGCAACAAGTGCCAGTACTGCCGCTTCCAGAAGTGCCTGGCACTGG
GCATGTCACACAACGCTATCCGTTTTGGTCGGATGCCGGAGGCTGAGAAGAGGAAGCTGGTGGCAGGGCT
GACTGCAAACGAGGGGAGCCAGTACAACCCACAGGTGGCCGACCTGAAGGCCTTCTCCAAGCACATCTAC
AATGCCTACCTGAAAAACTTCAACATGACCAAAAAGAAGGCCCGCAGCATCCTCACCGGCAAAGCCAGCC
ACACGGCGCCCTTTGTGATCCACGACATCGAGACATTGTGGCAGGCAGAGAAGGGGCTGGTGTGGAAGCA
GTTGGTGAATGGCCTGCCTCCCTACAAGGAGATCAGCGTGCACGTCTTCTACCGCTGCCAGTGCACCACA
GTGGAGACCGTGCGGGAGCTCACTGAGTTCGCCAAGAGCATCCCCAGCTTCAGCAGCCTCTTCCTCAACG
ACCAGGTTACCCTTCTCAAGTATGGCGTGCACGAGGCCATCTTCGCCATGCTGGCCTCTATCGTCAACGC
CGACGGGCTGCTGGTAGCCAACGGCAGTGGCTTTGTCACCCGTGAGTTCCTGCGCAGCCTCCGCAAACCC
TTCAGTGATATCATTGAGCCTAAGTTTGAATTTGCTGTCAAGTTCAACGCCCTGGAACTTGATGACAGTG
ACCTGGCCCTATTCATTGCGGCCATCATTCTGTGTGGAGACCGGCCAGGCCTCATGAACGTTCCACGGGT
GGAGGCTATCCAGGACACCATCCTGCGTGCCCTCGAATTCCACCTGCAGGCCAACCACCCTGATGCCCAG
TACCTCTTCCCCAAGCTGCTGCAGAAGATGGCTGACCTGCGGCAACTGGTCACCGAGCACGCCCAGATGA
TGCAGCGGATCAAGAAGACCGAAACCGAGACCTCGCTGCACCCTCTGCTCCAGGAGATCTACAAGGACAT
GTACTAACGGCGGCACCCAGGCCTCCCTGCAGACTCCAATGGGGCCAGCACTGGAGGGGCCCACCCACAT
GACTTTTCCATTGACCAGCTCTCAAGGGCGAATTCTGCAGATATCCATCACACTGGCGGCCGCTCGAGGT
TAACGAATTCTACCGGGTAGGGGAGGCGCTTTTCCCAAGGCAGTCTGGAGCATGCGCTTTAGCAGCCCCG
CTGGGCACTTGGCGCTACACAAGTGGCCTCTGGCCTCGCACACATTCCACATCCACCGGTAGGCGCCAAC
CGGCTCCGTTCTTTGGTGGCCCCTTCGCGCCACCTTCTACTCCTCCCCTAGTCAGGAAGTTCCCCCCCGC
CCCGCAGCTCGCGTCGTGCAGGACGTGACAAATGGAAGTAGCACGTCTCACTAGTCTCGTGCAGATGGAC
AGCACCGCTGAGCAATGGAAGCGGGTAGGCCTTTGGGGCAGCGGCCAATAGCAGCTTTGCTCCTTCGCTT
TCTGGGCTCAGAGGCTGGGAAGGGGTGGGTCCGGGGGCGGGCTCAGGGGCGGGCTCAGGGGCGGGGCGGG
CGCCCGAAGGTCCTCCGGAGGCCCGGCATTCTGCACGCTTCAAAAGCGCACGTCTGCCGCGCTGTTCTCC
TCTTCCTCATCTCCGGGCCTTTCGACCTGCAGCCCAAGCTTACCATGGCCAAGCCTTTGTCTCAAGAAGA
ATCCACCCTCATTGAAAGAGCAACGGCTACAATCAACAGCATCCCCATCTCTGAAGACTACAGCGTCGCC
AGCGCAGCTCTCTCTAGCGACGGCCGCATCTTCACTGGTGTCAATGTATATCATTTTACTGGGGGACCTT
GTGCAGAACTCGTGGTGCTGGGCACTGCTGCTGCTGCGGCAGCTGGCAACCTGACTTGTATCGTCGCGAT
CGGAAATGAGAACAGGGGCATCTTGAGCCCCTGCGGACGGTGCCGACAGGTGCTTCTCGATCTGCATCCT
GGGATCAAAGCCATAGTGAAGGACAGTGATGGACAGCCGACGGCAGTTGGGATTCGTGAATTGCTGCCCT
CTGGTTATGTGTGGGAGGGCTAATCGATAAAATAAAAGATTTTATTTAGTCTCCAGAAAAAGGGGGGAAT
GAAAGACCCCACCTGTAGGTTTGGCAAGCTAGAGAACCATCAGATGTTTCCAGGGTGCCCCAAGGACCTG
AAATGACCCTGTGCCTTATTTGAACTAACCAATCAGTTCGCTTCTCGCTTCTGTTCGCGCGCTTCTGCTC
CCCGAGCTCAATAAAAGAGCCCACAACCCCTCACTCGGCGCGCCAGTCCTCCGATAGACTGCGTCGCCCG
GGTACCCGTGTATCCAATAAACCCTCTTGCAGTTGCATCCGACTTGTGGTCTCGCTGTTCCTTGGGAGGG
TCTCCTCTGAGTGATTGACTACCCGTCAGCGGGGGTCTTTCATGGGTAACAGTTTCTTGAAGTTGGAGAA
CAACATTCTGAGGGTAGGAGTCGAATATTAAGTAATCCTGACTCAATTAGCCACTGTTTTGAATCCACAT
ACTCCAATACTCCTGAAATAGTTCATTATGGACAGCGCAGAAAGAGCTGGGGAGAATTGTGAAATTGTTA
TCCGCTCACAATTCCACACAACATACGAGCCGGAAGCATAAAGTGTAAAGCCTGGGGTGCCTAATGAGTG
AGCTAACTCACATTAATTGCGTTGCGCTCACTGCCCGCTTTCCAGTCGGGAAACCTGTCGTGCCAGCTGC
ATTAATGAATCGGCCAACGCGCGGGGAGAGGCGGTTTGCGTATTGGGCGCTCTTCCGCTTCCTCGCTCAC
TGACTCGCTGCGCTCGGTCGTTCGGCTGCGGCGAGCGGTATCAGCTCACTCAAAGGCGGTAATACGGTTA
TCCACAGAATCAGGGGATAACGCAGGAAAGAACATGTGAGCAAAAGGCCAGCAAAAGGCCAGGAACCGTA
AAAAGGCCGCGTTGCTGGCGTTTTTCCATAGGCTCCGCCCCCCTGACGAGCATCACAAAAATCGACGCTC
AAGTCAGAGGTGGCGAAACCCGACAGGACTATAAAGATACCAGGCGTTTCCCCCTGGAAGCTCCCTCGTG
CGCTCTCCTGTTCCGACCCTGCCGCTTACCGGATACCTGTCCGCCTTTCTCCCTTCGGGAAGCGTGGCGC
TTTCTCATAGCTCACGCTGTAGGTATCTCAGTTCGGTGTAGGTCGTTCGCTCCAAGCTGGGCTGTGTGCA
CGAACCCCCCGTTCAGCCCGACCGCTGCGCCTTATCCGGTAACTATCGTCTTGAGTCCAACCCGGTAAGA
CACGACTTATCGCCACTGGCAGCAGCCACTGGTAACAGGATTAGCAGAGCGAGGTATGTAGGCGGTGCTA
CAGAGTTCTTGAAGTGGTGGCCTAACTACGGCTACACTAGAAGAACAGTATTTGGTATCTGCGCTCTGCT
GAAGCCAGTTACCTTCGGAAAAAGAGTTGGTAGCTCTTGATCCGGCAAACAAACCACCGCTGGTAGCGGT
GGTTTTTTTGTTTGCAAGCAGCAGATTACGCGCAGAAAAAAAGGATCTCAAGAAGATCCTTTGATCTTTT
CTACGGGGTCTGACGCTCAGTGGAACGAAAACTCACGTTAAGGGATTTTGGTCATGAGATTATCAAAAAG
GATCTTCACCTAGATCCTTTTAAATTAAAAATGAAGTTTTAAATCAATCTAAAGTATATATGAGTAAACT
TGGTCTGACAGTTACCAATGCTTAATCAGTGAGGCACCTATCTCAGCGATCTGTCTATTTCGTTCATCCA
TAGTTGCCTGACTCCCCGTCGTGTAGATAACTACGATACGGGAGGGCTTACCATCTGGCCCCAGTGCTGC
AATGATACCGCGAGACCCACGCTCACCGGCTCCAGATTTATCAGCAATAAACCAGCCAGCCGGAAGGGCC
GAGCGCAGAAGTGGTCCTGCAACTTTATCCGCCTCCATCCAGTCTATTAATTGTTGCCGGGAAGCTAGAG
TAAGTAGTTCGCCAGTTAATAGTTTGCGCAACGTTGTTGCCATTGCTACAGGCATCGTGGTGTCACGCTC
GTCGTTTGGTATGGCTTCATTCAGCTCCGGTTCCCAACGATCAAGGCGAGTTACATGATCCCCCATGTTG
TGCAAAAAAGCGGTTAGCTCCTTCGGTCCTCCGATCGTTGTCAGAAGTAAGTTGGCCGCAGTGTTATCAC
TCATGGTTATGGCAGCACTGCATAATTCTCTTACTGTCATGCCATCCGTAAGATGCTTTTCTGTGACTGG
TGAGTACTCAACCAAGTCATTCTGAGAATAGTGTATGCGGCGACCGAGTTGCTCTTGCCCGGCGTCAATA
CGGGATAATACCGCGCCACATAGCAGAACTTTAAAAGTGCTCATCATTGGAAAACGTTCTTCGGGGCGAA
AACTCTCAAGGATCTTACCGCTGTTGAGATCCAGTTCGATGTAACCCACTCGTGCACCCAACTGATCTTC
AGCATCTTTTACTTTCACCAGCGTTTCTGGGTGAGCAAAAACAGGAAGGCAAAATGCCGCAAAAAAGGGA
ATAAGGGCGACACGGAAATGTTGAATACTCATACTCTTCCTTTTTCAATATTATTGAAGCATTTATCAGG
GTTATTGTCTCATGAGCGGATACATATTTGAATGTATTTAGAAAAATAAACAAATAGGGGTTCCGCGCAC
ATTTCCCCGAAAAGTGCCACCTGACGTCTAAGAAACCATTATTATCATGACATTAACCTATAAAAATAGG
CGTATCACGAGGCCCTTTCGTCTCGCGCGTTTCGGTGATGACGGTGAAAACCTCTGACACATGCAGCTCC
CGGAGACGGTCACAGCTTGTCTGTAAGCGGATGCCGGGAGCAGACAAGCCCGTCAGGGCGCGTCAGCGGG
TGTTGGCGGGTGTCGGGGCTGGCTTAACTATGCGGCATCAGAGCAGATTGTACTGAGAGTGCACCATATG
CGGTGTGAAATACCGCACAGATGCGTAAGGAGAAAATACCGCATCAGGCGCCATTCGCCATTCAGGCTGC
GCAACTGTTGGGAAGGGCGATCGGTGCGGGCCTCTTCGCTATTACGCCAGCTGGCGAAAGGGGGATGTGC
TGCAAGGCGATTAAGTTGGGTAACGCCAGGGTTTTCCCAGTCACGACGTTGTAAAACGACGGCGCAAGGA
ATGGTGCATGCAAGGAGATGGCGCCCAACAGTCCCCCGGCCACGGGGCCTGCCACCATACCCACGCCGAA
ACAAGCGCTCATGAGCCCGAAGTGGCGAGCCCGATCTTCCCCATCGGTGATGTCGGCGATATAGGCGCCA
GCAACCGCACCTGTGGCGCCGGTGATGCCGGCCACGATGCGTCCGGCGTAGAGGCGATTAGTCCAATTTG
TTAAAGACAGGATATCAGTGGTCCAGGCTCTAGTTTTGACTCAACAATATCACCAGCTGAAGCCTATAGA
GTACGAGCCATAGATAAAATAAAAGATTTTATTTAGTCTCCAGAAAAAGGGGGG
Features (pLannotate 1.2.2; 20 found; start..end, strand, type, name):
      1..517     +  LTR            5' LTR: 5' long terminal repeat from murine embryonic stem cell virus
    581..922     +  misc_feature   MESV Ψ: packaging signal of murine embryonic stem cell virus
    989..1405    +  CDS            gag (truncated): truncated Moloney murine leukemia virus (MMLV) gag gene lacking the start codon
   1482..2804    +  CDS            PPARD: PPARD_HUMAN - Also known as NR1C2, PPARB. Experimental evidence at protein level: Swiss-Prot protein existence level 1. Ligand-activated transcription factor. Receptor that binds peroxisome proliferators such as hypolipidemic drugs and fatty acids. Has a preference for poly-unsaturated fatty acids, such as gamma- linoleic acid and eicosapentanoic acid. Once activated by a ligand, the receptor binds to promoter elements of target genes. Regulates the peroxisomal beta-oxidation pathway of fatty acids. Functions as transcription activator for the acyl-CoA oxidase gene. Decreases expression of NPC
   2955..3454    +  promoter       PGK promoter: mouse phosphoglycerate kinase 1 promoter
   3475..3873    +  CDS            BSD: blasticidin S deaminase; Aspergillus terreus BSD; confers resistance to blasticidin
   3918..3952    +  LTR            3' LTR (ΔU3) (fragment): self-inactivating 3' long terminal repeat (LTR) from Moloney murine leukemia virus
   3949..4243    +  LTR            3' LTR (ΔU3) (fragment): self-inactivating 3' long terminal repeat (LTR) from Moloney murine leukemia virus
   4405..4421    -  protein_bind   lac operator: The lac repressor binds to the lac operator to inhibit transcription in E. coli. This inhibition can be relieved by adding lactose or isopropyl-β-D-thiogalactopyranoside (IPTG). lac repressor encoded by lacI
   4429..4459    -  promoter       lac promoter: promoter for the E. coli lac operon
   4474..4495    -  protein_bind   CAP binding site: CAP binding activates transcription in the presence of cAMP. E. coli catabolite activator protein
   4508..4600    -  CDS            lacI (fragment): lac repressor; lacI; The lac repressor binds to the lac operator to inhibit transcription in E. coli. This inhibition can be relieved by adding lactose or isopropyl-β-D-thiogalactopyranoside (IPTG).
   4783..5371    -  rep_origin     ori: high-copy-number ColE1/pMB1/pBR322/pUC origin of replication
   5542..6402    -  CDS            AmpR: β-lactamase; bla; confers resistance to ampicillin, carbenicillin, and related antibiotics
   6403..6507    -  promoter       AmpR promoter: bla
   6602..6637    +  CDS            rop (fragment): Rop protein, which maintains plasmids at low copy number; rop
   6739..6838    +  misc_feature   bom (fragment): basis of mobility region from pBR322
   6844..6993    -  CDS            lacZα (fragment): LacZα fragment of β-galactosidase; lacZ fragment
   6993..7194    -  CDS            TcR (fragment): tetracycline efflux protein; tet; confers resistance to tetracycline
   7195..7293    +  CDS            env (fragment): murine leukemia virus gPr80 envelope polyprotein precursor; env; proteolytically cleaved into gp70SU and p15TM subunits
