[The description below was written by a language model from this plasmid's Addgene catalogue record and pLannotate feature annotations shown in this document.]
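Description:
pMSCVbsd-PPARD-K300A is a gammaretroviral expression vector built on the pMSCVbsd backbone (murine stem cell virus type) and designed to deliver a mutant human PPARD cDNA into mammalian cells by retroviral transduction. The 7.3 kb plasmid is maintained in E. coli through a high-copy ColE1/pUC-type origin and an ampicillin resistance gene (β-lactamase with its own promoter). The remaining bacterial annotations (fragments of lacI, lacZα, rop, bom and TcR, plus the lac promoter/operator) are non-functional backbone remnants.

The viral cassette begins with the 5′ LTR, which drives transcription of the genomic RNA and of the insert. It is followed by the Ψ packaging signal and a truncated gag segment lacking its start codon, which extends the packaging signal without producing Gag protein. The PPARD coding sequence sits directly downstream, cloned between a BglII site (destroyed) and an XhoI site, and carries a K300A substitution introduced by PCR mutagenesis. PPARD (PPARβ/δ, NR1C2) is a ligand-activated nuclear receptor transcription factor; the record does not state the functional consequence of the mutation. No epitope tag is annotated. An internal mouse PGK promoter then drives blasticidin S deaminase, so transduced cells can be selected with blasticidin. The 3′ LTR is annotated as two fragments matching a ΔU3 self-inactivating LTR, but these are partial automated matches and the record does not otherwise indicate a self-inactivating design.

Because gag is truncated and only a small env fragment is present, viral proteins must be supplied in trans by a packaging system. The associated work concerns PPARβ/δ, NCOR recruitment and transcriptional regulation of ANGPTL4, which suggests use for stable expression of the mutant receptor in such studies.
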