Addgene plasmid #130742: pMSCVbsd-PPARD-K300A
Purpose: Vector encoding PPARD cDNA for retroviral transduction
Depositing lab: Till Adhikary. Depositing organization: Philipps-Universitaet Marburg. Publication: PPARbeta/delta recruits NCOR and regulates transcription reinitiation of ANGPTL4. Legrand N, Bretscher CL, Zielke S, Wilke B, Daude M, Fritz B, Diederich WE, Adhikary T. Nucleic Acids Res. 2019 Oct 10;47(18):9573-9591. doi: 10.1093/nar/gkz685. PubMed 31428774.
Backbone
  Vector backbone: pMSCVbsd
  Vector type: Retroviral
  Selectable markers: Blasticidin
Growth in bacteria
  Bacterial resistance: Ampicillin, 100 μg/mL
  Growth temperature: 37°C
  Growth strain: NEB Stable
  Copy number: High Copy
Gene/Insert
  Gene/Insert name: PPARD K300A
  Species: H. sapiens (human)
  Mutation: K300A
  Entrez Gene: PPARD (a.k.a. FAAR, NR1C2, NUC1, NUCI, NUCII, PPARB)
  Cloning method: Restriction Enzyme; 5′ cloning site BglII (destroyed during cloning); 3′ cloning site XhoI (not destroyed)
  Sequencing primers: 5′ pMSCVseqfw (CCCTTGAACCTCCTCGTTCGACC); 3′ pMSCVseqrv (GAGACGTGCTACTTCCATTTGTC)
Terms and licenses: Academic/Nonprofit Terms; Industry Terms: Not Available to Industry
Depositor comments: Generated by PCR mutagenesis. Please visit https://www.biorxiv.org/content/10.1101/525576v2 for BioRxiv preprint.
How to cite: pMSCVbsd-PPARD-K300A was a gift from Till Adhikary (Addgene plasmid # 130742 ; http://n2t.net/addgene:130742 ; RRID:Addgene_130742)
