>Addgene plasmid #130742 | pMSCVbsd-PPARD-K300A | depositor partial sequence | sequence record 250253 | PPARD K300A
ATGGAGCAGCCACAGGAGGAAGCCCCTGAGGTCCGGGAAGAGGAGGAGAAAGAGGAAGTGGCAGAGGCAG
AAGGAGCCCCAGAGCTCAATGGGGGACCACAGCATGCACTTCCTTCCAGCAGCTACACAGACCTCTCCCG
GAGCTCCTCGCCACCCTCACTGCTGGACCAACTGCAGATGGGCTGTGACGGGGCCTCATGCGGCAGCCTC
AACATGGAGTGCCGGGTGTGCGGGGACAAGGCATCGGGCTTCCACTACGGTGTTCATGCATGTGAGGGGT
GCAAGGGCTTCTTCCGTCGTACGATCCGCATGAAGCTGGAGTACGAGAAGTGTGAGCGCAGCTGCAAGAT
TCAGAAGAAGAACCGCAACAAGTGCCAGTACTGCCGCTTCCAGAAGTGCCTGGCACTGGGCATGTCACAC
AACGCTATCCGTTTTGGTCGGATGCCGGAGGCTGAGAAGAGGAAGCTGGTGGCAGGGCTGACTGCAAACG
AGGGGAGCCAGTACAACCCACAGGTGGCCGACCTGAAGGCCTTCTCCAAGCACATCTACAATGCCTACCT
GAAAAACTTCAACATGACCAAAAAGAAGGCCCGCAGCATCCTCACCGGCAAAGCCAGCCACACGGCGCCC
TTTGTGATCCACGACATCGAGACATTGTGGCAGGCAGAGAAGGGGCTGGTGTGGAAGCAGTTGGTGAATG
GCCTGCCTCCCTACAAGGAGATCAGCGTGCACGTCTTCTACCGCTGCCAGTGCACCACAGTGGAGACCGT
GCGGGAGCTCACTGAGTTCGCCAAGAGCATCCCCAGCTTCAGCAGCCTCTTCCTCAACGACCAGGTTACC
CTTCTCAAGTATGGCGTGCACGAGGCCATCTTCGCCATGCTGGCCTCTATCGTCAACGCCGACGGGCTGC
TGGTAGCCAACGGCAGTGGCTTTGTCACCCGTGAGTTCCTGCGCAGCCTCCGCAAACCCTTCAGTGATAT
CATTGAGCCTAAGTTTGAATTTGCTGTCAAGTTCAACGCCCTGGAACTTGATGACAGTGACCTGGCCCTA
TTCATTGCGGCCATCATTCTGTGTGGAGACCGGCCAGGCCTCATGAACGTTCCACGGGTGGAGGCTATCC
AGGACACCATCCTGCGTGCCCTCGAATTCCACCTGCAGGCCAACCACCCTGATGCCCAGTACCTCTTCCC
CAAGCTGCTGCAGAAGATGGCTGACCTGCGGCAACTGGTCACCGAGCACGCCCAGATGATGCAGCGGATC
AAGAAGACCGAAACCGAGACCTCGCTGCACCCTCTGCTCCAGGAGATCTACAAGGACATGTACTAA
